Addgene plasmid #55213: pET His6 High pI protein 85 TEV LIC cloning vector (2-HpI-85)
Purpose: (Empty Backbone)
Depositing lab: Scott Gradia. Depositing organization: University of California, Berkeley.
Backbone
  Vector backbone: pET
  Vector type: Bacterial Expression
  Promoter: T7
  Tag / fusion protein: 6xHis (N terminal on backbone); High pI protein 85 (N terminal on backbone); TEV cleavage site
Growth in bacteria
  Bacterial resistance: Ampicillin, 100 μg/mL
  Growth temperature: 37°C
  Growth strain: XL1 Blue
  Copy number: Low Copy
Gene/Insert
  Cloning method: Ligation Independent Cloning
  Sequencing primers: 5′ T7 Forward; 3′ T7 reverse
Terms and licenses: Academic/Nonprofit Terms; Industry Terms: Not Available to Industry
Depositor comments: This plasmid is an empty vector. Your gene can be inserted with a LIC cloning protocol. All 2-series vectors work as single-expression vectors, as well as transfer vectors for our polycistronic system. The LIC cloning site is flanked by 5 pairs of restriction sites, so that your gene can easily be subcloned into our polycistronic destination vectors (2D, 2E, or 2Z). 2-HpI-85 has a TEV-cleavable N-terminal His6-High pI protein fusion tag. The high pI can improve the solubility of your target protein. To clone into this vector, add LIC v1 tags to the 5' end of your PCR primers. Forward - 5'-TACTTCCAATCCAATGCA-3' Reverse - 5'-TTATCCACTTCCAATGTTATTA-3' Linearize the plasmid with SspI and gel purify. When digesting the DNA with T4 polymerase, use dCTP for insert and dGTP for vector.
How to cite: pET His6 High pI protein 85 TEV LIC cloning vector (2-HpI-85) was a gift from Scott Gradia (Addgene plasmid # 55213 ; http://n2t.net/addgene:55213 ; RRID:Addgene_55213)
