[The description below was written by a language model from this plasmid's Addgene catalogue record and pLannotate feature annotations shown in this document.]
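Description:
pET His6 High pI protein 85 TEV LIC cloning vector (2-HpI-85) is an empty pET-family bacterial expression backbone of about 5.1 kb, designed to receive an open reading frame by ligation-independent cloning. It is maintained in E. coli under ampicillin selection through a bla cassette and replicates from a ColE1/pMB1-type origin. The pBR322-derived bom region and the rop gene are also present, which fits the low copy number given in the catalogue entry. The feature table also picks up two tetracycline-resistance fragments and the tet promoter flanking the expression cassette. These appear to be remnants of the pBR322 tet gene interrupted by the cassette rather than a functional marker, and ampicillin is the only resistance listed.

The expression cassette runs from a T7 promoter and the phage T7 gene 10 ribosome binding site to a T7 terminator, so expression requires a host that supplies T7 RNA polymerase. No lac operator or lacI gene is annotated. The encoded N-terminal fusion consists of a 6xHis affinity tag, the "High pI protein 85" partner and a TEV protease recognition site, followed by the LIC site. The annotation identifies the fusion partner as E. coli ribosomal protein S15 (rpsO). According to the depositor, the high isoelectric point of this partner can improve the solubility of the target protein, and TEV cleavage allows the whole tag to be removed after His-tag purification. The short SET1 (T7 gene 10B-derived) match just upstream of the terminator is probably ordinary pET backbone sequence rather than a deliberate tag.

As a "2-series" vector it can be used on its own for single-protein expression. It also serves as a transfer vector, because five pairs of restriction sites flank the LIC site and allow the insert to be subcloned into the depositor's polycistronic destination vectors for co-expression.
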