Features (pLannotate 1.2.2; 16 found; start..end, strand, type, name):
    104..208     +  promoter       AmpR promoter: bla
    209..1069    +  CDS            AmpR: β-lactamase; bla; confers resistance to ampicillin, carbenicillin, and related antibiotics
   1240..1828    +  rep_origin     ori: high-copy-number ColE1/pMB1/pBR322/pUC origin of replication
   2014..2156    -  misc_feature   bom: basis of mobility region from pBR322
   2258..2449    -  CDS            rop: Rop protein, which maintains plasmids at low copy number; rop
   2466..2846    +  CDS            YPB1_ECOLX: Protein predicted: Swiss-Prot protein existence level 4. From Escherichia coli.
   3088..3988    -  CDS            TcR (fragment): tetracycline efflux protein; tet; confers resistance to tetracycline
   4010..4028    +  promoter       T7 promoter: promoter for bacteriophage T7 RNA polymerase
   4117..4139    +  RBS            RBS: efficient ribosome binding site from bacteriophage T7 gene 10 (Olins and Rangwala, 1989)
   4159..4176    +  CDS            6xHis: 6xHis affinity tag
   4186..4452    +  CDS            rpsO (sequence withheld): RS15_ECOLI - Also known as secC. Experimental evidence at protein level: Swiss-Prot protein existence level 1. In the E.coli 70S ribosome it has been modeled (PubMed:12809609) to contact the 23S rRNA of the 50S subunit forming part of bridge B4. In the two 3.5 A resolved ribosome structures (PubMed:16272117) there are minor differences between side-chain conformations. From Escherichia coli (strain K12).
   4462..4478    +  CDS            TEV site (fragment): tobacco etch virus (TEV) protease recognition and cleavage site
   4564..4613    +  CDS            SET1 (fragment): solubility-enhancement tag derived from T7 phage gene 10B
   4621..4668    +  terminator     T7 terminator: transcription terminator for bacteriophage T7 RNA polymerase
   4694..4986    -  CDS            TcR (fragment): tetracycline efflux protein; tet; confers resistance to tetracycline
   5034..5062    -  promoter       tet promoter: E. coli promoter for tetracycline efflux protein gene
>Addgene plasmid #55213 | pET His6 High pI protein 85 TEV LIC cloning vector (2-HpI-85) | depositor full sequence | sequence record 85598 | Full Sequence
TTCTTGAAGACGAAAGGGCCTCGTGATACGCCTATTTTTATAGGTTAATGTCATGATAATAATGGTTTCT
TAGACGTCAGGTGGCACTTTTCGGGGAAATGTGCGCGGAACCCCTATTTGTTTATTTTTCTAAATACATT
CAAATATGTATCCGCTCATGAGACAATAACCCTGATAAATGCTTCAATAACATTGAAAAAGGAAGAGTAT
GAGTATTCAACATTTCCGTGTCGCCCTTATTCCCTTTTTTGCGGCATTTTGCCTTCCTGTTTTTGCTCAC
CCAGAAACGCTGGTGAAAGTAAAAGATGCTGAAGATCAGTTGGGTGCACGAGTGGGTTACATCGAACTGG
ATCTCAACAGCGGTAAGATCCTTGAGAGTTTTCGCCCCGAAGAACGTTTTCCAATGATGAGCACTTTTAA
AGTTCTGCTATGTGGCGCGGTATTATCCCGTGTTGACGCCGGGCAAGAGCAACTCGGTCGCCGCATACAC
TATTCTCAGAATGACTTGGTTGAGTACTCACCAGTCACAGAAAAGCATCTTACGGATGGCATGACAGTAA
GAGAATTATGCAGTGCTGCCATAACCATGAGTGATAACACTGCGGCCAACTTACTTCTGACAACGATCGG
AGGACCGAAGGAGCTAACCGCTTTTTTGCACAACATGGGGGATCATGTAACTCGCCTTGATCGTTGGGAA
CCGGAGCTGAATGAAGCCATACCAAACGACGAGCGTGACACCACGATGCCTGCAGCAATGGCAACAACGT
TGCGCAAACTATTAACTGGCGAACTACTTACTCTAGCTTCCCGGCAACAATTAATAGACTGGATGGAGGC
GGATAAAGTTGCAGGACCACTTCTGCGCTCGGCCCTTCCGGCTGGCTGGTTTATTGCTGATAAATCTGGA
GCCGGTGAGCGTGGGTCTCGCGGTATCATTGCAGCACTGGGGCCAGATGGTAAGCCCTCCCGTATCGTAG
TTATCTACACGACGGGGAGTCAGGCAACTATGGATGAACGAAATAGACAGATCGCTGAGATAGGTGCCTC
ACTGATTAAGCATTGGTAACTGTCAGACCAAGTTTACTCATATATACTTTAGATTGATTTAAAACTTCAT
TTTTAATTTAAAAGGATCTAGGTGAAGATCCTTTTTGATAATCTCATGACCAAAATCCCTTAACGTGAGT
TTTCGTTCCACTGAGCGTCAGACCCCGTAGAAAAGATCAAAGGATCTTCTTGAGATCCTTTTTTTCTGCG
CGTAATCTGCTGCTTGCAAACAAAAAAACCACCGCTACCAGCGGTGGTTTGTTTGCCGGATCAAGAGCTA
CCAACTCTTTTTCCGAAGGTAACTGGCTTCAGCAGAGCGCAGATACCAAATACTGTCCTTCTAGTGTAGC
CGTAGTTAGGCCACCACTTCAAGAACTCTGTAGCACCGCCTACATACCTCGCTCTGCTAATCCTGTTACC
AGTGGCTGCTGCCAGTGGCGATAAGTCGTGTCTTACCGGGTTGGACTCAAGACGATAGTTACCGGATAAG
GCGCAGCGGTCGGGCTGAACGGGGGGTTCGTGCACACAGCCCAGCTTGGAGCGAACGACCTACACCGAAC
TGAGATACCTACAGCGTGAGCTATGAGAAAGCGCCACGCTTCCCGAAGGGAGAAAGGCGGACAGGTATCC
GGTAAGCGGCAGGGTCGGAACAGGAGAGCGCACGAGGGAGCTTCCAGGGGGAAACGCCTGGTATCTTTAT
AGTCCTGTCGGGTTTCGCCACCTCTGACTTGAGCGTCGATTTTTGTGATGCTCGTCAGGGGGGCGGAGCC
TATGGAAAAACGCCAGCAACGCGGCCTTTTTACGGTTCCTGGCCTTTTGCTGGCCTTTTGCTCACATGTT
CTTTCCTGCGTTATCCCCTGATTCTGTGGATAACCGTATTACCGCCTTTGAGTGAGCTGATACCGCTCGC
CGCAGCCGAACGACCGAGCGCAGCGAGTCAGTGAGCGAGGAAGCGGAAGAGCGCCTGATGCGGTATTTTC
TCCTTACGCATCTGTGCGGTATTTCACACCGCATATATGGTGCACTCTCAGTACAATCTGCTCTGATGCC
GCATAGTTAAGCCAGTATACACTCCGCTATCGCTACGTGACTGGGTCATGGCTGCGCCCCGACACCCGCC
AACACCCGCTGACGCGCCCTGACGGGCTTGTCTGCTCCCGGCATCCGCTTACAGACAAGCTGTGACCGTC
TCCGGGAGCTGCATGTGTCAGAGGTTTTCACCGTCATCACCGAAACGCGCGAGGCAGCTGCGGTAAAGCT
CATCAGCGTGGTCGTGAAGCGATTCACAGATGTCTGCCTGTTCATCCGCGTCCAGCTCGTTGAGTTTCTC
CAGAAGCGTTAATGTCTGGCTTCTGATAAAGCGGGCCATGTTAAGGGCGGTTTTTTCCTGTTTGGTCACT
GATGCCTCCGTGTAAGGGGGATTTCTGTTCATGGGGGTAATGATACCGATGAAACGAGAGAGGATGCTCA
CGATACGGGTTACTGATGATGAACATGCCCGGTTACTGGAACGTTGTGAGGGTAAACAACTGGCGGTATG
GATGCGGCGGGACCAGAGAAAAATCACTCAGGGTCAATGCCAGCGCTTCGTTAATACAGATGTAGGTGTT
CCACAGGGTAGCCAGCAGCATCCTGCGATGCAGATCCGGAACATAATGGTGCAGGGCGCTGACTTCCGCG
TTTCCAGACTTTACGAAACACGGAAACCGAAGACCATTCATGTTGTTGCTCAGGTCGCAGACGTTTTGCA
GCAGCAGTCGCTTCACGTTCGCTCGCGTATCGGTGATTCATTCTGCTAACCAGTAAGGCAACCCCGCCAG
CCTAGCCGGGTCCTCAACGACAGGAGCACGATCATGCGCACCCGTGGCCAGGACCCAACGCTGCCCGAGA
TGCGCCGCGTGCGGCTGCTGGAGATGGCGGACGCGATGGATATGTTCTGCCAAGGGTTGGTTTGCGCATT
CACAGTTCTCCGCAAGAATTGATTGGCTCCAATTCTTGGAGTGGTGAATCCGTTAGCGAGGTGCCGCCGG
CTTCCATTCAGGTCGAGGTGGCCCGGCTCCATGCACCGCGACGCAACGCGGGGAGGCAGACAAGGTATAG
GGCGGCGCCTACAATCCATGCCAACCCGTTCCATGTGCTCGCCGAGGCGGCATAAATCGCCGTGACGATC
AGCGGTCCAGTGATCGAAGTTAGGCTGGTAAGAGCCGCGAGCGATCCTTGAAGCTGTCCCTGATGGTCGT
CATCTACCTGCCTGGACAGCATGGCCTGCAACGCGGGCATCCCGATGCCGCCGGAAGCGAGAAGAATCAT
AATGGGGAAGGCCATCCAGCCTCGCGTCGCGAACGCCAGCAAGACGTAGCCCAGCGCGTCGGCCGCCATG
CCGGCGATAATGGCCTGCTTCTCGCCGAAACGTTTGGTGGCGGGACCAGTGACGAAGGCTTGAGCGAGGG
CGTGCAAGATTCCGAATACCGCAAGCGACAGGCCGATCATCGTCGCGCTCCAGCGAAAGCGGTCCTCGCC
GAAAATGACCCAGAGCGCTGCCGGCACCTGTCCTACGAGTTGCATGATAAAGAAGACAGTCATAAGTGCG
GCGACGATAGTCATGCCCCGCGCCCACCGGAAGGAGCTGACTGGGTTGAAGGCTCTCAAGGGCATCGGTC
GACGCTCTCCCTTATGCGACTCCTGCATTAGGAAGCAGCCCAGTAGTAGGTTGAGGCCGTTGAGCACCGC
CGCCGCAAGGAATGGTGCATGCAAGGAGATGGCGCCCAACAGTCCCCCGGCCACGGGGCCTGCCACCATA
CCCACGCCGAAACAAGCGCTCATGAGCCCGAAGTGGCGAGCCCGATCTTCCCCATCGGTGATGTCGGCGA
TATAGGCGCCAGCAACCGCACCTGTGGCGCCGGTGATGCCGGCCACGATGCGTCCGGCGTAGAGGATCGA
GATCTCGATCCCGCGAAATTAATACGACTCACTATAGGGAGACCACAACGGTTTCCCTCTAGTGCCGGCT
CCGGAGAGCTCTTTAATTAAGCGGCCGCCCTGCAGGACTCGAGTTCTAGAAATAATTTTGTTTAACTTTA
AGAAGGAGATATACATATGAAATCTTCTCACCATCACCATCACCATGGTTCTTCT
[267 nt withheld, positions 4186-4452]
GGGATCGAGGAAAACCTGTACTTCCAATCCAATATTGGAAGTGGATAACGGATCCGCGATCGCGGCGCGC
CACCTGGTGGCCGGCCGGTACCACGCGTGCGCGCTGATCCGGCTGCTAACAAAGCCCGAAAGGAAGCTGA
GTTGGCTGCTGCCACCGCTGAGCAATAACTAGCATAACCCCTTGGGGCCTCTAAACGGGTCTTGAGGGGT
TTTTTGCTGAAAGGAGGAACTATATCCGGATATCCACAGGACGGGTGTGGTCGCCATGATCGCGTAGTCG
ATAGTGGCTCCAAGTAGCGAAGCGAGCAGGACTGGGCGGCGGCCAAAGCGGTCGGACAGTGCTCCGAGAA
CGGGTGCGCATAGAAATTGCATCAACGCATATAGCGCTAGCAGCACGCCATAGTGACTGGCGATGCTGTC
GGAATGGACGATATCCCGCAAGAGGCCCGGCAGTACCGGCATAACCAAGCCTATGCCTACAGCATCCAGG
GTGACGGTGCCGAGGATGACGATGAGCGCATTGTTAGATTTCATACACGGTGCCTGACTGCGTTAGCAAT
TTAACTGTGATAAACTACCGCATTAAAGCTTATCGATGATAAGCTGTCAAACATGAGAA
