>Addgene plasmid #55213 | pET His6 High pI protein 85 TEV LIC cloning vector (2-HpI-85) | addgene partial sequence | sequence record 90015 | Amp-R 5'-ATAATACCGCGCCACATAGC-3'
GCTCATCATTGGAAAACGTTCTTCGGGGCGAAAACTCTCAAGGATCTTACCGCTGTTGAGATCCAGTTCG
ATGTAACCCACTCGTGCACCCAACTGATCTTCAGCATCTTTTACTTTCACCAGCGTTTCTGGGTGAGCAA
AAACAGGAAGGCAAAATGCCGCAAAAAAGGGAATAAGGGCGACACGGAAATGTTGAATACTCATACTCTT
CCTTTTTCAATGTTATTGAAGCATTTATCAGGGTTATTGTCTCATGAGCGGATACATATTTGAATGTATT
TAGAAAAATAAACAAATAGGGGTTCCGCGCACATTTCCCCGAAAAGTGCCACCTGACGTCTAAGAAACCA
TTATTATCATGACATTAACCTATAAAAATAGGCGTATCACGAGGCCCTTTCGTCTTCAAGAATTCTCATG
TTTGACAGCTTATCATCGATAAGCTTTAATGCGGTAGTTTATCACAGTTAAATTGCTAACGCAGTCAGGC
ACCGTGTATGAAATCTAACAATGCGCTCATCGTCATCCTCGGCACCGTCACCCTGGATGCTGTAGGCATA
GGCTTGGTTATGCCGGTACTGCCGGGCCTCTTGCGGGATATCGTCCATTCCGACAGCATCGCCAGTCACT
ATGGCGTGCTGCTAGCGCTATATGCGTTGATGCAATTTCTATGCGCACCCGTTCTCGGAGCACTGTCCGA
CCGCTTTGGCCGCCGCCCAGTCCTGCTCGCTTCGCTACTTGGAGCCACTATCGACTACGCGATCATGGCG
ACCACACCCGTCCTGTGGATATCCGGATATAGTTCCTCCTTTCAGCAAAAAACCCCTCAAGACCCGTTTA
GAGGCCCCAAGGGGTTATGCTAGTTATTGCTCAGCGGTGGCAGCAGCCAACTCAGCTTCCTTTCGGGCTT
TGTTAGCAGCCGGATCAGCGCGCACGCGTGGTACCGGCCGGCCACCAGGTGGCGCGCCGCGATCGCGGAT
CCGTTATCCACT
