>Addgene plasmid #55213 | pET His6 High pI protein 85 TEV LIC cloning vector (2-HpI-85) | addgene partial sequence | sequence record 90016 | Tet-internal-R 5'-aaggagctgactgggttgaag-3'
GGTCGACGCTCTCCCTTATGCGACTCCTGCATTAGGAAGCAGCCCAGTAGTAGGTTGAGGCCGTTGAGCA
CCGCCGCCGCAAGGAATGGTGCATGCAAGGAGATGGCGCCCAACAGTCCCCCGGCCACGGGGCCTGCCAC
CATACCCACGCCGAAACAAGCGCTCATGAGCCCGAAGTGGCGAGCCCGATCTTCCCCATCGGTGATGTCG
GCGATATAGGCGCCAGCAACCGCACCTGTGGCGCCGGTGATGCCGGCCACGATGCGTCCGGCGTAGAGGA
TCGAGATCTCGATCCCGCGAAATTAATACGACTCACTATAGGGAGACCACAACGGTTTCCCTCTAGTGCC
GGCTCCGGAGAGCTCTTTAATTAAGCGGCCGCCCTGCAGGACTCGAGTTCTAGAAATAATTTTGTTTAAC
TTTAAGAAGGAGATATACATATGAAATCTTCTCACCATCACCATCACCATGGTTCTTCT
[267 nt withheld, positions 480-746]
GGGATCGAGGAAAACCTGTACTTCCAATCCAATATTGGAAGTGGATAACGGATCCGCGATCGCGGCGCGC
CACCTGGTGGCCGGCCGGTACCACGCGTGCGCGCTGATCCGGCTGCTAACAAAGCCCGAAAGGAAGCTGA
GTTGGCTGCTGCCACCGCTGAGCAATAACTAGCATAACCCCTTGGGGCCTCTAAACGGGTCTTGAGGGGT
TTTTTGCTGAAAGGAGGAACTATATCCGGATATCCACAGGACGGGTGTGGTCGCCATGATCGCGTAGTCG
ATAGTGGCTCCAAGTAGCGAAGCGAGCAGGACTGGGCGGCGGCCAAAGCGGTCGGACAGTGCTCCGAGAA
CGGGTGCGCATAGAAATTGCATCAACGCATATAGCGCTAG
